>Addgene plasmid #83438 | ptdTomato-SMCR8 | addgene full sequence | sequence record 356540 | Addgene NGS Result
CATGCATTAGTTATTAATAGTAATCAATTACGGGGTCATTAGTTCATAGCCCATATATGGAGTTCCGCGT
TACATAACTTACGGTAAATGGCCCGCCTGGCTGACCGCCCAACGACCCCCGCCCATTGACGTCAATAATG
ACGTATGTTCCCATAGTAACGCCAATAGGGACTTTCCATTGACGTCAATGGGTGGAGTATTTACGGTAAA
CTGCCCACTTGGCAGTACATCAAGTGTATCATATGCCAAGTACGCCCCCTATTGACGTCAATGACGGTAA
ATGGCCCGCCTGGCATTATGCCCAGTACATGACCTTATGGGACTTTCCTACTTGGCAGTACATCTACGTA
TTAGTCATCGCTATTACCATGGTGATGCGGTTTTGGCAGTACATCAATGGGCGTGGATAGCGGTTTGACT
CACGGGGATTTCCAAGTCTCCACCCCATTGACGTCAATGGGAGTTTGTTTTGGCACCAAAATCAACGGGA
CTTTCCAAAATGTCGTAACAACTCCGCCCCATTGACGCAAATGGGCGGTAGGCGTGTACGGTGGGAGGTC
TATATAAGCAGAGCTGGTTTAGTGAACCGTCAGATCCGCTAGCGCTACCGGACTCAGATCTCGAGCTCAA
GCTTGCCACCATGATCAGCGCCCCTGACGTAGTGGCCTTCACCAAAGAGGAAGAGTATGAAGAAGAGCCT
TACAATGAGCCGGCCCTGCCTGAGGAGTACTCGGTGCCGCTCTTCCCCTTCGCCAGTCAGGGTGCTAACC
CCTGGTCAAAACTGTCCGGGGCCAAGTTTTCGAGGGACTTCATTCTTATTTCCGAGTTCTCTGAGCAGGT
GGGACCCCAACCCTTACTGACCATCCCCAATGACACCAAAGTTTTTGGCACTTTTGATCTCAATTACTTC
TCCCTGCGTATCATGTCTGTGGATTACCAGGCTTCCTTCGTGGGCCATCCTCCTGGATCTGCCTACCCCA
AGCTGAACTTCGTGGAGGACTCCAAGGTGGTGCTGGGAGATTCTAAGGAGGGCGCCTTTGCATACGTGCA
CCACCTTACCCTATACGACCTGGAGGCCCGTGGCTTCGTGAGGCCGTTTTGCATGGCTTATATCTCTGCA
GACCAGCATAAAATCATGCAGCAGTTCCAGGAGCTTTCAGCCGAATTTTCCAGAGCTTCTGAGTGCTTGA
AGACTGGCAACAGGAAGGCATTTGCTGGGGAACTTGAAAAAAAGCTGAAAGACTTGGATTACACCAGGAC
AGTGCTACACACAGAAACGGAGATCCAGAAGAAAGCCAACGACAAAGGCTTTTACTCATCTCAGGCAATT
GAGAAAGCCAATGAACTGGCCAGTGTGGAGAAGTCCATCATTGAACATCAAGACCTGCTGAAGCAGATCC
GCTCATACCCTCATCGGAAGTTGAAGGGGCATGATTTGTGTCCTGGTGAGATGGAGCACATCCAGGATCA
GGCCAGCCAGGCATCCACTACCTCTAACCCTGATGAGTCTGCCGACACAGACCTTTACACCTGCAGACCA
GCCTACACCCCAAAACTTATCAAAGCAAAGTCCACCAAGTGTTTTGACAAGAAGTTGAAGACCTTGGAGG
AGCTCTGTGACACTGAATATTTCACCCAGACCCTGGCTCAGCTCAGCCACATTGAACACATGTTCAGAGG
AGACCTGTGTTACCTCCTGACCAGTCAGATTGATAGAGCACTTCTAAAACAACAGCATATAACAAACTTT
CTCTTTGAAGACTTTGTGGAGGTCGATGACAGGATGGTGGAGAAACAAGAAAGCATACCCTCTAAGCCCA
GTCAAGACAGGCCGCCTTCCAGTTCTCTAGAAGAATGCCCAATTCCTAAAGTGTTAATTAGTGTTGGTTC
TTACAAGTCCAGTGTGGAGTCTGTGTTGATCAAGATGGAGCAGGAACTGGGAGATGAGGAGTACAAGGAA
GTGGAAGTGACTGAGTTGAGCAGTTTCGACCCCCAGGAAAACTTGGACTACCTGGATATGGATATGAAAG
GGAGTATCAGCAGTGGTGAAAGTATTGAAGTTTTGGGCACGGAGAAATCCACCTCCGTGCTTTCTAAATC
TGACAGCCAGGCAAGCCTCACAGTACCATTGAGCCCCCAGGTGGTCCGGAGCAAAGCAGTCAGCCACAGG
ACCATCAGCGAGGACAGTATTGAAGTCCTCAGTACCTGCCCCTCTGAGGCCCTCATCCCTGATGACTTTA
AGGCCAGCTACCCAAGTGCCATTAATGAAGAAGAATCATATCCAGATGGCAATGAAGGAGCCATCCGCTT
CCAGGCAAGCATCAGTCCTCCAGAACTGGGTGAGACAGAGGAAGGCAGCATAGAAAACACCCCATCACAA
ATAGACTCCTCCTGCTGTATTGGGAAGGAGAGCGATGGTCAGTTGGTGCTGCCCTCCACTCCAGCCCACA
CACACTCTGACGAGGATGGGGTGGTGAGCAGCCCCCCACAGCGCCACAGGCAGAAGGACCAGGGGTTCCG
TGTAGACTTTTCAGTGGAAAATGCCAACCCTTCTTCCCGAGACAACAGTTGTGAAGGGTTTCCCGCTTAT
GAGCTGGACCCGAGCCACCTGCTGGCTAGCCGGGACATCAGTAAGACCAGCCTGGACAACTACTCAGACA
CCACCAGCTACGTGAGCAGTGTAGCGTCCACCAGCTCAGACAGGATCCCCTCTGCTTATCCTGCTGGCCT
GTCTTCCGATAGGCATAAAAAGAGGGCTGGCCAGAACGCCTTAAAATTCATCCGCCAGTACCCCTTTGCC
CACCCAGCCATCTACTCCCTGCTCAGTGGGAGGACACTTGTGGTCCTGGGGGAAGATGAGGCCATAGTCA
GGAAACTCGTGACTGCACTGGCTATCTTTGTCCCCAGCTATGGCTGCTACGCTAAGCCCGTGAAACATTG
GGCCTCCTCCCCTTTGCACATTATGGATTTTCAGAAGTGGAAGCTTATTGGCTTGCAGAGAGTGGCCTCC
CCTGCCGGTGCCGGTACCCTCCATGCCCTGAGCCGCTACAGCCGCTACACGAGCATCCTGGACCTTGACA
ACAAAACCCTGCGCTGCCCCCTTTACAGAGGCACCCTGGTGCCCCGCCTGGCAGACCACCGCACACAGAT
CAAGCGGGGCAGCACCTACTACCTGCATGTCCAGAGCATGCTCACCCAGCTCTGCTCCAAGGCCTTCCTC
TACACCTTCTGCCACCACCTGCACCTGCCTACCCACGACAAGGAGACAGAGGAGCTGGTAGCCAGCCGCC
AGATGAGCTTCCTAAAGCTGACCCTGGGTCTGGTGAATGAGGATGTTAGGGTGGTCCAGTACCTGGCTGA
GCTGCTGAAGCTGCACTACATGCAGGAATCTCCAGGGACCAGCCACCCCATGCTCAGGTTTGACTATGTC
CCCAGCTTTTTGTATAAAATCCGAATTCTGCAGTCGACGGTACCGCGGGCCCGGGATCCACCGGTCGCCA
CCATGGTGAGCAAGGGCGAGGAGGTCATCAAAGAGTTCATGCGCTTCAAGGTGCGCATGGAGGGCTCCAT
GAACGGCCACGAGTTCGAGATCGAGGGCGAGGGCGAGGGCCGCCCCTACGAGGGCACCCAGACCGCCAAG
CTGAAGGTGACCAAGGGCGGCCCCCTGCCCTTCGCCTGGGACATCCTGTCCCCCCAGTTCATGTACGGCT
CCAAGGCGTACGTGAAGCACCCCGCCGACATCCCCGATTACAAGAAGCTGTCCTTCCCCGAGGGCTTCAA
GTGGGAGCGCGTGATGAACTTCGAGGACGGCGGTCTGGTGACCGTGACCCAGGACTCCTCCCTGCAGGAC
GGCACGCTGATCTACAAGGTGAAGATGCGCGGCACCAACTTCCCCCCCGACGGCCCCGTAATGCAGAAGA
AGACCATGGGCTGGGAGGCCTCCACCGAGCGCCTGTACCCCCGCGACGGCGTGCTGAAGGGCGAGATCCA
CCAGGCCCTGAAGCTGAAGGACGGCGGCCACTACCTGGTGGAGTTCAAGTCTATCTACATGGCCAAGAAG
CCCGTGCAACTGCCCGGCTACTACTACGTGGACACCAAGCTGGACATCACCTCCCACAACGAGGACTACA
CCATCGTGGAACAGTACGAGCGCTCCGAGGGCCGCCACCACCTGTTCCTGTACGGCATGGACGAGCTGTA
CAAGTAGGCGGCCGCGACTCTAGATCATAATCAGCCATACCACATTTGTAGAGGTTTTACTTGCTTTAAA
AAACCTCCCACACCTCCCCCTGAACCTGAAACATAAAATGAATGCAATTGTTGTTGTTAACTTGTTTATT
GCAGCTTATAATGGTTACAAATAAAGCAATAGCATCACAAATTTCACAAATAAAGCATTTTTTTCACTGC
ATTCTAGTTGTGGTTTGTCCAAACTCATCAATGTATCTTAAGGCGTAAATTGTAAGCGTTAATATTTTGT
TAAAATTCGCGTTAAATTTTTGTTAAATCAGCTCATTTTTTAACCAATAGGCCGAAATCGGCAAAATCCC
TTATAAATCAAAAGAATAGACCGAGATAGGGT
[37 nt withheld, positions 4583-4619]
AAAGAACGTGGACTCCAACGTCAAAGG
[49 nt withheld, positions 4647-4695]
T
[91 nt withheld, positions 4697-4787]
G
[124 nt withheld, positions 4789-4912]
CAGGTGGCACTTTTCGGGGAAATGTGCGCGGAACCCCTATTTGTTTATTTTTCTAAATACATTCAAATAT
GTATCCGCTCATGAGACAATAACCCTGATAAATGCTTCAATAATATTGAAAAAGGAAGAGTCCTGAGGCG
GAAAGAACCAGCTGTGGAATGTGTGTCAGTTAGGGTGTGGAAAGTCCCCAGGCTCCCCAGCAGGCAGAAG
TATGCAAAGCATGCATCTCAATTAGTCAGCAACCAGGTGTGGAAAGTCCCCAGGCTCCCCAGCAGGCAGA
AGTATGCAAAGCATGCATCTCAATTAGTCAGCAACCATAGTCCCGCCCCTAACTCCGCCCATCCCGCCCC
TAACTCCGCCCAGTTCCGCCCATTCTCCGCCCCATGGCTGACTAATTTTTTTTATTTATGCAGAGGCCGA
GGCCGCCTCGGCCTCTGAGCTATTCCAGAAGTAGTGAGGAGGCTTTTTTGGAGGCCTAGGCTTTTGCAAA
GATCGATCAAGAGACAGGATGAGGATCGTTTCGCATGATTGAACAAGATGGATTGCACGCAGGTTCTCCG
GCCGCTTGGGTGGAGAGGCTATTCGGCTATGACTGGGCACAACAGACAATCGGCTGCTCTGATGCCGCCG
TGTTCCGGCTGTCAGCGCAGGGGCGCCCGGTTCTTTTTGTCAAGACCGACCTGTCCGGTGCCCTGAATGA
ACTGCAAGACGAGGCAGCGCGGCTATCGTGGCTGGCCACGACGGGCGTTCCTTGCGCAGCTGTGCTCGAC
GTTGTCACTGAAGCGGGAAGGGACTGGCTGCTATTGGGCGAAGTGCCGGGGCAGGATCTCCTGTCATCTC
ACCTTGCTCCTGCCGAGAAAGTATCCATCATGGCTGATGCAATGCGGCGGCTGCATACGCTTGATCCGGC
TACCTGCCCATTCGACCACCAAGCGAAACATCGCATCGAGCGAGCACGTACTCGGATGGAAGCCGGTCTT
GTCGATCAGGATGATCTGGACGAAGAGCATCAGGGGCTCGCGCCAGCCGAACTGTTCGCCAGGCTCAAGG
CGAGCATGCCCGACGGCGAGGATCTCGTCGTGACCCATGGCGATGCCTGCTTGCCGAATATCATGGTGGA
AAATGGCCGCTTTTCTGGATTCATCGACTGTGGCCGGCTGGGTGTGGCGGACCGCTATCAGGACATAGCG
TTGGCTACCCGTGATATTGCTGAAGAGCTTGGCGGCGAATGGGCTGACCGCTTCCTCGTGCTTTACGGTA
TCGCCGCTCCCGATTCGCAGCGCATCGCCTTCTATCGCCTTCTTGACGAGTTCTTCTGAGCGGGACTCTG
GGGTTCGAAATGACCGACCAAGCGACGCCCAACCTGCCATCACGAGATTTCGATTCCACCGCCGCCTTCT
ATGAAAGGTTGGGCTTCGGAATCGTTTTCCGGGACGCCGGCTGGATGATCCTCCAGCGCGGGGATCTCAT
GCTGGAGTTCTTCGCCCACCCTAGGGGGAGGCTAACTGAAACACGGAAGGAGACAATACCGGAAGGAACC
CGCGCTATGACGGCAATAAAAAGACAGAATAAAACGCACGGTGTTGGGTCGTTTGTTCATAAACGCGGGG
TTCGGTCCCAGGGCTGGCACTCTGTCGATACCCCACCGAGACCCCATTGGGGCCAATACGCCCGCGTTTC
TTCCTTTTCCCCACCCCACCCCCCAAGTTCGGGTGAAGGCCCAGGGCTCGCAGCCAACGTCGGGGCGGCA
GGCCCTGCCATAGCCTCAGGTTACTCATATATACTTTAGATTGATTTAAAACTTCATTTTTAATTTAAAA
GGATCTAGGTGAAGATCCTTTTTGATAATCTCATGACCAAAATCCCTTAACGTGAGTTTTCGTTCCACTG
AGCGTCAGACCCCGTAGAAAAGATCAAAGGATCTTCTTGAGATCCTTTTTTTCTGCGCGTAATCTGCTGC
TTGCAAACAAAAAAACCACCGCTACCAGCGGTGGTTTGTTTGCCGGATCAAGAGCTACCAACTCTTTTTC
CGAAGGTAACTGGCTTCAGCAGAGCGCAGATACCAAATACTGTTCTTCTAGTGTAGCCGTAGTTAGGCCA
CCACTTCAAGAACTCTGTAGCACCGCCTACATACCTCGCTCTGCTAATCCTGTTACCAGTGGCTGCTGCC
AGTGGCGATAAGTCGTGTCTTACCGGGTTGGACTCAAGACGATAGTTACCGGATAAGGCGCAGCGGTCGG
GCTGAACGGGGGGTTCGTGCACACAGCCCAGCTTGGAGCGAACGACCTACACCGAACTGAGATACCTACA
GCGTGAGCTATGAGAAAGCGCCACGCTTCCCGAAGGGAGAAAGGCGGACAGGTATCCGGTAAGCGGCAGG
GTCGGAACAGGAGAGCGCACGAGGGAGCTTCCAGGGGGAAACGCCTGGTATCTTTATAGTCCTGTCGGGT
TTCGCCACCTCTGACTTGAGCGTCGATTTTTGTGATGCTCGTCAGGGGGGCGGAGCCTATGGAAAAACGC
CAGCAACGCGGCCTTTTTACGGTTCCTGGCCTTTTGCTGGCCTTTTGCTCACATGTTCTTTCCTGCGTTA
TCCCCTGATTCTGTGGATAACCGTATTACCGC
Features (pLannotate 1.2.2; 16 found; start..end, strand, type, name):
     68..371     +  enhancer       CMV enhancer: human cytomegalovirus immediate early enhancer
    372..575     +  promoter       CMV promoter: human cytomegalovirus (CMV) immediate early promoter
    598..634     +  misc_feature   MCS (fragment): multiple cloning site
    641..3451    +  CDS            SMCR8: SMCR8_HUMAN - Experimental evidence at protein level: Swiss-Prot protein existence level 1. Component of the C9orf72-SMCR8 complex, a complex that has guanine nucleotide exchange factor (GEF) activity and regulates autophagy (PubMed:20562859, PubMed:27193190, PubMed:27103069, PubMed:27559131, PubMed:27617292, PubMed:28195531). In the complex, C9orf72 and SMCR8 probably constitute the catalytic subunits that promote the exchange of GDP to GTP, converting inactive GDP-bound RAB8A and RAB39B into their active GTP-bound form, thereby promoting autophagosome maturation (PubMed:20562859, PubMed:2710
   3452..3489    +  misc_feature   MCS (fragment): multiple cloning site
   3503..4204    +  CDS            dTomato: dimeric variant of DsRed fluorescent protein (Shaner et al., 2004) mammalian codon-optimized
   4223..4306    +  CDS            large T antigen (fragment): large T antigen from SV40 (simian virus 40)
   4329..4450    +  polyA_signal   SV40 poly(A) signal: SV40 polyadenylation signal
   4484..4912    -  rep_origin     f1 ori (sequence partly withheld): f1 bacteriophage origin of replication; arrow indicates direction of (+) strand synthesis
   4939..5043    +  promoter       AmpR promoter: bla
   5045..5402    +  promoter       SV40 promoter: SV40 enhancer and early promoter
   5437..6231    +  CDS            NeoR/KanR: aminoglycoside phosphotransferase from Tn5; aph(3')-II (or nptII); confers resistance to neomycin, kanamycin, and G418 (Geneticin®)
   6252..6404    +  CDS            ble (fragment): BLE_KLEPN - Experimental evidence at protein level: Swiss-Prot protein existence level 1. Binding protein with a strong affinity to the bleomycin family of antibiotics. Binds to CL990; an antimitotic-antibiotic compound. From Klebsiella pneumoniae.
   6463..6510    +  polyA_signal   HSV TK poly(A) signal: herpes simplex virus thymidine kinase polyadenylation signal (Cole and Stacy, 1985)
   6601..6617    -  polyA_signal   bGH poly(A) signal (fragment): bovine growth hormone polyadenylation signal
   6839..7427    +  rep_origin     ori: high-copy-number ColE1/pMB1/pBR322/pUC origin of replication
