[The description below was written by a language model from this plasmid's Addgene catalogue record and pLannotate feature annotations shown in this document.]
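Description:
ptdTomato-SMCR8 is a mammalian expression plasmid built on the ptdTomato-N1 backbone, designed to produce human SMCR8 (also known as DENND8A) fused at its C terminus to the red fluorescent protein tdTomato. The SMCR8 coding sequence was inserted by Gibson cloning into the multiple cloning site, remnants of which flank it on both sides. It lies downstream of the human cytomegalovirus immediate early enhancer and promoter, which drive strong constitutive transcription in most mammalian cell lines. The fluorescent protein reading frame follows the insert, and the transcript is terminated by an SV40 polyadenylation signal. The automated feature table marks only a single dTomato unit of about 700 nt, whereas a tandem dimer would carry two copies. The sequencing-derived 7,534 nt record may have collapsed or lost the repeat, so the tag's annotation does not fully match the catalogue description.

In bacteria the plasmid is maintained through a high-copy ColE1/pUC-type origin and selected with kanamycin. The same Tn5 aminoglycoside phosphotransferase gene (NeoR/KanR) serves both hosts. A bacterial bla-type promoter expresses it in E. coli, and an SV40 enhancer/early promoter with an HSV TK polyadenylation signal expresses it in mammalian cells, allowing G418 selection of stable transfectants. An f1 origin is also present, and the short ble, bGH poly(A) and large T antigen fragments appear to be backbone remnants.

SMCR8 partners with C9orf72 in a complex implicated in guanine nucleotide exchange activity and autophagy regulation. The associated work concerns lysosomal localization and mTORC1 signaling, so the construct is suited to live or fixed-cell imaging of SMCR8 localization and to co-expression studies with its binding partners.
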