Addgene plasmid #83438: ptdTomato-SMCR8
Purpose: Expresses SMCR8-tdTomato in mammalian cells
Depositing lab: Shawn Ferguson. Depositing organization: Yale University. Publication: C9orf72 binds SMCR8, localizes to lysosomes and regulates mTORC1 signaling. Amick J, Roczniak-Ferguson A, Ferguson SM. Mol Biol Cell. 2016 Aug 24. pii: mbc.E16-01-0003. 10.1091/mbc.E16-01-0003 PubMed 27559131.
Backbone
  Vector backbone: ptdTomato-N1
  Vector type: Mammalian Expression
  Selectable markers: Neomycin (select with G418)
Growth in bacteria
  Bacterial resistance: Kanamycin, 50 μg/mL
  Growth temperature: 37°C
  Growth strain: DH5alpha
  Copy number: Unknown
Gene/Insert
  Gene/Insert name: Human SMCR8
  Species: H. sapiens (human)
  Entrez Gene: SMCR8 (a.k.a. DENND8A)
  Promoter: CMV
  Tag / fusion protein: tdTomato (C terminal on backbone)
  Cloning method: Gibson Cloning
  Sequencing primers: 5′ CGCAAATGGGCGGTAGGCGTG
Terms and licenses: Academic/Nonprofit Terms; Industry Terms: Not Available to Industry
How to cite: ptdTomato-SMCR8 was a gift from Shawn Ferguson (Addgene plasmid # 83438 ; http://n2t.net/addgene:83438 ; RRID:Addgene_83438)
